>Addgene plasmid #244677 | CL20_mEGFP_FOidr_125 | addgene full sequence | sequence record 488148 | Addgene NGS Result
AAAAAAAATCTAACCTCAAGTCAAGGCTTTTCTATGGAATAAGGAATGGACAGCAGGGGGCTGTTTCATA
TACTGATGACCTCTTTATAGCCAACCTTTGTTCATGGCAGCCAGCATATGGGCATATGTTGCCAAACTCT
AAACCAAATACTCATTCTGATGTTTTAAATGATTTGCCCTCCCATATGTCCTTCCGAGTGAGAGACACAA
AAAATTCCAACACACTATTGCAATGAAAATAAATTTCCTTTATTAGCCAGAAGTCAGATGCTCAAGGGGC
TTCATGATGTCCCCATAATTTTTGGCAGAGGGAAAAAGATCTGCTAGCTCGAGCAGCTGAAGCTTTATTG
AGGCTTAAGCAGTGGGTTCCCTAGTTAGCCAGAGAGCTCCCAGGCTCAGATCTGGTCTAACCAGAGAGAC
CCAGTACAGGCAAAAAGCAGATCTTGTCTTCTTTGGGAGTGAATTAGCCCTTCCAGTCCCCCCTTTTCTT
TTAAAAAGTGGCTAAGATCTACAGCTGCCTTGTAAGTCATTGGTCTTAAAGGTACCGTAATCTTATCTAG
AACCGGTTCAACCGCGTTCACCCTGCATTTTTTTAGAGGCAGGCATCCCGGGATCGTGTTCTACACCTTC
CTCAACAGTCTCCTTGGGGCTTGTGGCCGTCCTGTGAGGCATTAGTTCTCCCTCTGAGCCTGGAATCTCT
TTTGACGAGTCATCATTTTTCACTTTTTTACACTGCATCTTGGCTGCAGCATGCCTCTGTCGTTTTCGCT
TCCTTGGCTTGTCAAATATCTTGGTAGTGCCTCCACCAAAATCTTTTGAATAAGATGTGGCACAAGATTC
AGTTATGCCATTCTCCAGGTGACCAGCTTCATAGCACTTTTTAGAAAGGCCAAGGTCCCCCTTCTTGGGC
ATAAATCCAGGGTCTAAATCATTGGATTCAAGAAGTTTCTTAGTTGGTTTTCTTTGACGTTTACTTTCAT
AATTTCCTGGCGTTTTAACTAGCAATTCCTCAGACTCAAGGGCAGGCCGTGGAGAGACTTCCGGAGCCAC
AGGCACAGACAAGGTCAGCTGCGGCAACTCAGCATGTCCACCTCCAAGTTCTGACTGAGCCAAGGGGCCC
TCCAAAAACGGAGCCTCCCTTTCAAGAACTGGAGGCTCTTCTTTGGTTGAAATCAAAGAATTCTCGTCCA
CCTGCTTGTTCTGAGCACTAGATCGACCTCGGGCTAGAAGGCTTTCCTCTTCACAGCGGGAACTTACCTT
GTGCACCTGCTCCTGTACCTTCTTTTGTTTTTTCTTAGGCCGGGAAGCGGCCGCACTTCCCCCGGAGCCT
CCGCTTCCGCCCTTGTACAGCTCGTCCATGCCGAGAGTGATCCCGGCGGCGGTCACGAACTCCAGCAGGA
CCATGTGATCGCGCTTCTCGTTGGGGTCTTTGCTCAGCTTGGACTGGGTGCTCAGGTAGTGGTTGTCGGG
CAGCAGCACGGGGCCGTCGCCGATGGGGGTGTTCTGCTGGTAGTGGTCGGCGAGCTGCACGCTGCCGTCC
TCGATGTTGTGGCGGATCTTGAAGTTCACCTTGATGCCGTTCTTCTGCTTGTCGGCCATGATATAGACGT
TGTGGCTGTTGTAGTTGTACTCCAGCTTGTGCCCCAGGATGTTGCCGTCCTCCTTGAAGTCGATGCCCTT
CAGCTCGATGCGGTTCACCAGGGTGTCGCCCTCGAACTTCACCTCGGCGCGGGTCTTGTAGTTGCCGTCG
TCCTTGAAGAAGATGGTGCGCTCCTGGACGTAGCCTTCGGGCATGGCGGACTTGAAGAAGTCGTGCTGCT
TCATGTGGTCGGGGTAGCGGCTGAAGCACTGCACGCCGTAGGTCAGGGTGGTCACGAGGGTGGGCCAGGG
CACGGGCAGCTTGCCGGTGGTGCAGATGAACTTCAGGGTCAGCTTGCCGTAGGTGGCATCGCCCTCGCCC
TCGCCGGACACGCTGAACTTGTGGCCGTTTACGTCGCCGTCCAGCTCGACCAGGATGGGCACCACCCCGG
TGAACAGCTCCTCGCCCTTGCTCACCATGGTGGCGACCGGTGGATCCCGGGCCCGCGGTACCGTCGACTG
CAGAATTCGGTTCACTAAACGAGCCCGGTTCACTAAACGAGCTCTGCTTATATAGACCTCCCACCGTACA
CGCCTACCGCCCATTTGCGTCAATGGGGCGGAGTTGTTACGACATTTTGGAAAGTCCCGTTGATTTTGGT
GCCAAAACAAACTCCCATTGACGTCAATGGGGTGGAGACTTGGAAATCCCCGTGAGTCAAACCGCTATCC
ACGCCCATTGATGTACTGCCAAAACCGCATCACCATGGTAATAGCGATGACTAATACGTAGATGTACTGC
CAAGTAGGAAAGTCCCATAAGGTCATGTACTGGGCATAATGCCAGGCGGGCCATTTACCGTCATTGACGT
CAATAGGGGGCGTACTTGGCATATGATACACTTGATGTACTGCCAAGTGGGCAGTTTACCGTAAATACTC
CACCCATTGACGTCAATGGAAAGTCCCTATTGGCGTTACTATGGGAACATACGTCATTATTGACGTCAAT
GGGCGGGGGTCGTTGGGCGGTCAGCCAGGCGGGCCATTTACCGTAAGTTATGTAACGCGGAACTCCATAT
ATGGGCTATGAACTAATGACCCCGTAATTGATTACTATTAATAACTAGCACGCGTTCGAAGCTTGAGCTC
GGTCCCCTCGGGGTTGGGAGGTGGGTCTGAAACGATAATGGTGAATATCCCTGCCTAACTCTATTCACTA
TAGAAAGTACAGCAAAAACTATTCTTAAACCTACCAAGCCTCCTACTATCATTATGAATAATTTTATATA
CCACAGCCAATTTGTTATGTTAAACCAATTCCACAAACTTGCCCATTTATCTAATTCCAATAATTCTTGT
TCATTCTTTTCTTGCTGGTTTTGCGATTCTTCAATTAAGGAGTGTATTAAGCTTGTGTAATTGTTAATTT
CTCTGTCCCACTCCATCCAGGTCGTGTGATTCCAAATCTGTTCCAGAGATTTATTACTCCAACTAGCATT
CCAAGGCACAGCAGTGGTGCAAATGAGTTTTCCAGAGCAACCCCAAATCCCCAGGAGCTGTTGATCCTTT
AGGTATCTTTCCACAGCCAGGATTCTTGCCTGGAGCTGCTTGATGCCCCAGACTGTGAGTTGCAACAGAT
GCTGTTGCGCCTCAATAGCCCTCAGCAAATTGTTCTGCTGCTGCACTATACCAGACAATAATTGTCTGGC
CTGTACCGTCAGCGTCATTGACGCTGCGCCCATAGTGCTTCCTGCTGCTCCCAAGAACCCAAGGAACAAA
GCTCCTATTCCCACTGCTCTTTTTTCTCTCTGCACCACTCTTCTCTTTGCCTTGGTGGGTGCTACTCCTA
ATGGTTCAATTTTTACTACTTTATATTTATATAATTCACTTCTCCAATTGTCCCTCATATCTCCTCCTTA
TGGTGTTTTACTAAACTTTTCCATGTTCTAATCCTCATCCTGTCTACTTGCCACACAATCATCACCTGCC
ATCTGTTTTCCATAATCCCTAATGATCTTTGCTTTTCTTCTTGGCACTACTTTTATGTCACTATTATCTT
GTATTACTACTGCCCCTTCACCTTTCCAGAGGAGCTTTGCTGGTCCTTTCCAAAGTGGATTTCTGCTGTC
CCTGTAATAAACCCGAAAATTTTGAATTTTTGTAATTTGTTTTTGTAATTCTTTAGTTTGTATGTCTGTT
GCTATTATGTCTACTATTCTTTCCCCTGCACTGTACCCCCCAATCCCCCCTTTTCTTTTAAAATTGTGGA
TGAATACTGCCATTTGTACTGCTGTCTTAAGATGTTCAGCCTGATCTCTTACCTGTCCTATAATTTTCTT
TAATTCTTTATTCATAGATTCTACTACTCCTTGACTTTGGGGATTGTAGGGAATTTCCAGGTCTGAAGAT
CCTGCTGCTTGCTGTGCTTTTTTCTTACTTTTGTTTTGCTCTTCCTCTATCTTGTCTAAAGCTTCCTTGG
TGTCTTTTATCTCTATCCTTTGATGCACACAATAGAGGGTTGCTACTGTATTATATAATGATCTAAGTTC
TTCTGATCCTGTCTGAAGGGATGGTTGTAGCTGTCCCAGTATTTGTCTACAGCCTTCTGATGTTTCTAAC
AGGCCAGTATTAACTGCGAATCGTTCTAGCTCCCTGCTTGCCCATACTATATGTTTTAATTTATATTTTT
TCTTTCCCCCTGGCCTTAACCGAATTTTTTCCCATCGCGATCTAATTCTCCCCCGCTTAATACTGACGCT
CTCGCACCCATCTCTCTCCTTCTAGCCTCCGCTAGTCAAAATTTTTGGCGTACTCACCAGTCGCCGCCCC
TCGCCTCTTGCCGTGCGCGCTTCAGCAAGCCGAGTCCTGCGTCGAGAGAGCTCCTCTGGTTTCCCTTTCG
CTTTCAAGTCCCTGTTCGGGCGCCACTGCTAGAGATTTTCCACACTGACTAAAAGGGTCTGAGGGATCTC
TAGTTACCAGAGTCACACAACAGACGGGCACACACTACTTGAAGCACTCAAGGCAAGCTTTATTGAGGCT
TAAGCAGTGGGTTCCCTAGTTAGCCAGAGAGCTCCCAGGCTCAGATCTGGTCTAACCAGAGAGACCCAGT
ACAGGCAAAAAGCAGCTGCTTATATGCAGGATCTGAGGGCTCGCCACTCCCCAGTCCCGCCCAGGCCACG
CCTCCCATGGTAATAGCGATGACTAATACGTAGATGTACTGCCAAGTAGGAAAGTCCCATAAGGTCATGT
ACTGGGCATAATGCCAGGCGGGCCATTTACCGTCATTGACGTCAATAGGGGGCGTACTTGGCATATGATA
CACTTGATGTACTGCCAAGTGGGCAGTTTACCGTAAATACTCCACCCATTGACGTCAATGGAAAGTCCCT
ATTGGCGTTACTATGGGAACATACGTCATTATTGACGTCAATGGGCGGGGGTCGTTGGGCGGTCAGCCAG
GCGGGCCATTTACCGTAAGTTATGTAACGCGGAACTCCATATATGGGCTATGAACTAATGACCCCGTAAT
TGATTACTATTAATAACTAGTCAATAATCAATGTCGACCCAGGTGGCACTTTTCGGGGAAATGTGCGCGG
AACCCCTATTTGTTTATTTTTCTAAATACATTCAAATATGTATCCGCTCATGAGACAATAACCCTGATAA
ATGCTTCAATAATATTGAAAAAGGAAGAGTATGAGTATTCAACATTTCCGTGTCGCCCTTATTCCCTTTT
TTGCGGCATTTTGCCTTCCTGTTTTTGCTCACCCAGAAACGCTGGTGAAAGTAAAAGATGCTGAAGATCA
GTTGGGTGCACGAGTGGGTTACATCGAACTGGATCTCAACAGCGGTAAGATCCTTGAGAGTTTTCGCCCC
GAAGAACGTTTTCCAATGATGAGCACTTTTAAAGTTCTGCTATGTGGCGCGGTATTATCCCGTATTGACG
CCGGGCAAGAGCAACTCGGTCGCCGCATACACTATTCTCAGAATGACTTGGTTGAGTACTCACCAGTCAC
AGAAAAGCATCTTACGGATGGCATGACAGTAAGAGAATTATGCAGTGCTGCCATAACCATGAGTGATAAC
ACTGCGGCCAACTTACTTCTGACAACGATCGGAGGACCGAAGGAGCTAACCGCTTTTTTGCACAACATGG
GGGATCATGTAACTCGCCTTGATCGTTGGGAACCGGAGCTGAATGAAGCCATACCAAACGACGAGCGTGA
CACCACGATGCCTGTAGCAATGGCAACAACGTTGCGCAAACTATTAACTGGCGAACTACTTACTCTAGCT
TCCCGGCAACAATTAATAGACTGGATGGAGGCGGATAAAGTTGCAGGACCACTTCTGCGCTCGGCCCTTC
CGGCTGGCTGGTTTATTGCTGATAAATCTGGAGCCGGTGAGCGTGGGTCTCGCGGTATCATTGCAGCACT
GGGGCCAGATGGTAAGCCCTCCCGTATCGTAGTTATCTACACGACGGGGAGTCAGGCAACTATGGATGAA
CGAAATAGACAGATCGCTGAGATAGGTGCCTCACTGATTAAGCATTGGTAACTGTCAGACCAAGTTTACT
CATATATACTTTAGATTGATTTAAAACTTCATTTTTAATTTAAAAGGATCTAGGTGAAGATCCTTTTTGA
TAATCTCATGACCAAAATCCCTTAACGTGAGTTTTCGTTCCACTGAGCGTCAGACCCCGTAGAAAAGATC
AAAGGATCTTCTTGAGATCCTTTTTTTCTGCGCGTAATCTGCTGCTTGCAAACAAAAAAACCACCGCTAC
CAGCGGTGGTTTGTTTGCCGGATCAAGAGCTACCAACTCTTTTTCCGAAGGTAACTGGCTTCAGCAGAGC
GCAGATACCAAATACTGTTCTTCTAGTGTAGCCGTAGTTAGGCCACCACTTCAAGAACTCTGTAGCACCG
CCTACATACCTCGCTCTGCTAATCCTGTTACCAGTGGCTGCTGCCAGTGGCGATAAGTCGTGTCTTACCG
GGTTGGACTCAAGACGATAGTTACCGGATAAGGCGCAGCGGTCGGGCTGAACGGGGGGTTCGTGCACACA
GCCCAGCTTGGAGCGAACGACCTACACCGAACTGAGATACCTACAGCGTGAGCTATGAGAAAGCGCCACG
CTTCCCGAAGGGAGAAAGGCGGACAGGTATCCGGTAAGCGGCAGGGTCGGAACAGGAGAGCGCACGAGGG
AGCTTCCAGGGGGAAACGCCTGGTATCTTTATAGTCCTGTCGGGTTTCGCCACCTCTGACTTGAGCGTCG
ATTTTTGTGATGCTCGTCAGGGGGGCGGAGCCTATGGAAAAACGCCAGCAACGCGGCCTTTTTACGGTTC
CTGGCCTTTTGCTGGCCTTTTGCTCACATGTTCTTTCCTGCGTTATCCCCTGCTTCTGTGGATAACCGTA
TTACCGCCTTTGAGTGAGCTGATACCGCTCGCCGCAGCCGAACGACCGAGCGCAGCGAGTCAGTGAGCGA
GGAAGCGGAAGAGCGCCCAATACGCAAACCGCCTCTCCCCGCGCGTTGGCCGATTCATTAATGCAGCGGA
TCCAGACATGATAAGATACATTGATGAGTTTGGACAAACCACAACTAGAATGCAGTGAAAAAAATGCTTT
ATTTGTGAAATTTGTGATGCTATTGCTTTATTTGTAACCATTATAAGCTGCAATAAACAAGTTAGCTTTT
TGCAAAAGCCTAGGCCTCCAAAAAAGCCTCCTCACTACTTCTGGAATAGCTCAGAGGCCGAGGCGGCCTC
GGCCTCTGCATAAATAAAAAAAATTAGTCAGCCATGGGGCGGAGAATGGGCGGAACTGGGCGGAGTTAGG
GGCGGGATGGGCGGAGTTAGGGGCGGGACTATGGTTGCTGACTAATTGAGATGCGGATCCGCTGGCACGA
CAGGTTTCCCGACTGGAAAGCGGGCAGTGAGCGCAACGCAATTAATGTGAGTTAGCTCACTCATTAGGCA
CCCCAGGCTTTACACTTTATGCTTCCGGCTCGTATGTTGTGTGGAATTGTGAGCGGATAACAATTTCACA
CAGGAAACAGCTATGACCATGATTACGCCAAGCTTGGGCTGCAGGTCGAGGGATCTCCATAAGAGAAGAG
GGACAGCTATGACTGGGAGTAGTCAGGAGAGGAGGAAAAATCTGGCTAGTAAAACATGTAAGGAAAATTT
TAGGGATGTTAAAGAAAAAAATAACACAAAACAAAATAT
Features (pLannotate 1.2.2; 29 found; start..end, strand, type, name):
    199..254     -  polyA_signal   β-globin poly(A) signal: rabbit β-globin polyadenylation signal (Gil and Proudfoot, 1987)
    340..475     -  LTR            3' LTR (ΔU3) (fragment): self-inactivating 3' long terminal repeat (LTR) from HIV-1
    477..545     -  CDS            nef (fragment): NEF_HV1Z2 - Experimental evidence at protein level: Swiss-Prot protein existence level 1. Extracellular Nef protein targets CD4(+) T-lymphocytes for apoptosis by interacting with CXCR4 surface receptors. From Human immunodeficiency virus type 1 group M subtype D (isolate Z2/CDC-Z34) (HIV-1).
    571..1299    -  CDS            NSD1 (fragment): NSD1_HUMAN - Also known as ARA267, KMT3B. Experimental evidence at protein level: Swiss-Prot protein existence level 1. Histone methyltransferase that dimethylates Lys-36 of histone H3 (H3K36me2). Transcriptional intermediary factor capable of both negatively or positively influencing transcription, depending on the cellular context. From Homo sapiens (Human).
   1342..2058    -  CDS            mEGFP: mEGFP is a basic (constitutively fluorescent) green fluorescent protein published in 2002, derived from Aequorea victoria. It has moderate acid sensitivity.
   2072..2109    -  misc_feature   MCS (fragment): multiple cloning site
   2108..2124    -  promoter       tight TRE promoter (fragment): Tet-responsive promoter PTight, consisting of seven tet operator sequences followed by the minimal CMV promoter
   2140..2343    -  promoter       CMV promoter: human cytomegalovirus (CMV) immediate early promoter
   2344..2647    -  enhancer       CMV enhancer: human cytomegalovirus immediate early enhancer
   2715..2731    -  misc_feature   MCS (fragment): multiple cloning site
   2731..2756    -  CDS            Rev (fragment): human immunodeficiency virus 1 (HIV-1) Rev protein; rev; enhances nuclear export of unspliced and incompletely spliced viral mRNAs
   3133..3366    -  misc_feature   RRE: The Rev response element (RRE) of HIV-1 allows for Rev-dependent mRNA export from the nucleus to the cytoplasm.
   3500..3583    -  CDS            vif (fragment): VIF_HV1BR - Experimental evidence at protein level: Swiss-Prot protein existence level 1. Counteracts the innate antiviral activity of host APOBEC3F and APOBEC3G. Forms a complex with host APOBEC3F and APOBEC3G thus preventing the entry of these lethally hypermutating enzymes into progeny virions. Recruits an active E3 ubiquitin ligase complex composed of elongin BC, CUL5, and RBX2 to induce polyubiquitination of APOBEC3G and APOBEC3F. In turn, they are directed to the 26S proteasome for degradation. Vif interaction with APOBEC3G also blocks its cytidine deaminase activity in a proteasome-inde
   3726..3843    -  misc_feature   cPPT/CTS: central polypurine tract and central termination sequence of HIV-1
   3992..4351    -  CDS            HIV-1 gag (fragment): gag protein from human immunodeficiency virus 1; gag
   4335..4460    -  misc_feature   HIV-1 Ψ: packaging signal of human immunodeficiency virus type 1
   4507..4764    -  LTR            5' LTR (truncated): truncated 5' long terminal repeat (LTR) from HIV-1
   4766..5145    -  enhancer       CMV enhancer: human cytomegalovirus immediate early enhancer
   5176..5280    +  promoter       AmpR promoter: bla
   5281..6141    +  CDS            AmpR: β-lactamase; bla; confers resistance to ampicillin, carbenicillin, and related antibiotics
   6312..6900    +  rep_origin     ori: high-copy-number ColE1/pMB1/pBR322/pUC origin of replication
   7083..7137    +  CDS            lacI (fragment): lac repressor; lacI; The lac repressor binds to the lac operator to inhibit transcription in E. coli. This inhibition can be relieved by adding lactose or isopropyl-β-D-thiogalactopyranoside (IPTG).
   7139..7273    -  polyA_signal   SV40 poly(A) signal: SV40 polyadenylation signal
   7293..7428    -  rep_origin     SV40 ori: SV40 origin of replication
   7452..7474    -  promoter       SV40 promoter (fragment): SV40 enhancer and early promoter
   7481..7520    +  CDS            lacI (fragment): lac repressor; lacI; The lac repressor binds to the lac operator to inhibit transcription in E. coli. This inhibition can be relieved by adding lactose or isopropyl-β-D-thiogalactopyranoside (IPTG).
   7533..7554    +  protein_bind   CAP binding site: CAP binding activates transcription in the presence of cAMP. E. coli catabolite activator protein
   7569..7599    +  promoter       lac promoter: promoter for the E. coli lac operon
   7607..7623    +  protein_bind   lac operator: The lac repressor binds to the lac operator to inhibit transcription in E. coli. This inhibition can be relieved by adding lactose or isopropyl-β-D-thiogalactopyranoside (IPTG). lac repressor encoded by lacI
