[The description below was written by a language model from this plasmid's Addgene catalogue record and pLannotate feature annotations shown in this document.]
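Description:
CL20_mEGFP_FOidr_125 is a mammalian expression plasmid built on the CL20 backbone. The catalogue lists it only as a mammalian expression vector, but the feature table shows the architecture of a self-inactivating HIV-1 lentiviral transfer vector. In bacteria it is maintained through a high-copy ColE1/pUC-type origin and selected with ampicillin via the β-lactamase gene. An SV40 origin and SV40 poly(A) signal, together with remnants of lac regulatory sequence, also sit in the backbone.

The viral portion begins with a CMV enhancer joined to a truncated 5' LTR, an arrangement that typically drives Tat-independent transcription of the vector genome in packaging cells. This is followed by the Ψ packaging signal with a partial gag sequence, the cPPT/CTS element, the Rev response element for Rev-dependent nuclear export, and a ΔU3 3' LTR backed by a rabbit β-globin polyadenylation signal. The short vif, rev and nef annotations are fragments of residual HIV-1 sequence, not intact genes.

Between the RRE and the 3' LTR, an internal CMV enhancer/promoter drives monomeric EGFP fused to the N terminus of FOidr_125. FOidr_125 is an unmutated intrinsically disordered region from the human oncogenic fusion protein NUP98-NSD1, which the depositor notes as residues 498–740 of the fusion. The annotation software identifies this segment as an NSD1 fragment. No mammalian selection marker is annotated, so expressing cells would be identified by green fluorescence. The construct is intended for expressing the fluorescently tagged IDR in mammalian cells. It comes from a study linking protein condensate formation to RNA biology, so visualising the localisation or condensate behaviour of the IDR is the likely use.
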