Addgene plasmid #244677: CL20_mEGFP_FOidr_125
Purpose: Express mEGFP-tagged intrinsically disordered protein (IDR), FOidr_125, derived from human fusion protein NUP98_NSD1
Depositing lab: Richard Kriwacki. Depositing organization: St. Jude Children's Research Hospital. Publication: Proteome-wide computational analyses reveal links between protein condensate formation and RNA biology. Maiti S, Tripathi S, Baggett DW, Phillips AH, Park CG, Wang J, Wahiduzzaman, Freyaldenhoven WT, Kinger S, Pioso BJ, Bollinger JC, Somjee R, Lang B, Babu MM, Kriwacki RW. Sci Adv. 2025 Dec 5;11(49):eady1420. doi: 10.1126/sciadv.ady1420. Epub 2025 Dec 3. PubMed 41337585.
Backbone
  Vector backbone: CL20
  Vector type: Mammalian Expression
Growth in bacteria
  Bacterial resistance: Ampicillin, 100 μg/mL
  Growth temperature: 37°C
  Growth strain: NEB Stable
  Copy number: High Copy
Gene/Insert
  Gene/Insert name: FOidr_125
  Species: H. sapiens (human)
  Mutation: Unmutated
  Tag / fusion protein: monomeric EGFP (N terminal on insert)
  Cloning method: Restriction Enzyme; 5′ cloning site Unknown (unknown if destroyed)
Terms and licenses: Academic/Nonprofit Terms; Industry Terms: Not Available to Industry
Depositor comments: NUP98_NSD1_498_740
How to cite: CL20_mEGFP_FOidr_125 was a gift from Richard Kriwacki (Addgene plasmid # 244677 ; http://n2t.net/addgene:244677 ; RRID:Addgene_244677)
